Addgene plasmid #163707: EC2_2_dCas9_VP64_sgRNA
Purpose: Yeast low copy plasmid with dCas9, sgRNA expression cassette and VP64 activation domain
Depositing lab: Yvonne Nygård. Depositing organization: Chalmers University of Technology. Publication: A CRISPR activation and interference toolkit for industrial Saccharomyces cerevisiae strain KE6-12. Camara E, Lenitz I, Nygard Y. Sci Rep. 2020 Sep 3;10(1):14605. doi: 10.1038/s41598-020-71648-w. PubMed 32884066.
Backbone
  Vector backbone: MoClo-YTK
  Total vector size (bp): 9532
  Vector type: Yeast Expression
  Selectable markers: Neomycin (select with G418)
Growth in bacteria
  Bacterial resistance: Kanamycin, 50 μg/mL
  Growth temperature: 37°C
  Growth strain: DH5alpha
  Copy number: Low Copy
Gene/Insert 1
  Gene/Insert name: dCas9 (alt name: Nuclease-deficient Cas9)
  Species: Streptococcus pyogenes
  Insert size (bp): 3933
  Mutation: Point mutations D10A and H840A
  Promoter: ScTEF1
  Cloning method: Unknown
  Sequencing primers: 5′ Golden Gate Assembly
Gene/Insert 2
  Gene/Insert name: VP64+SV40 NLS (alt name: Tetrameric repeat of the minimal activation domain of herpes simplex virus VP16 + SV40 nuclear localization signal)
  Species: Herpes simplex virus
  Insert size (bp): 174
  Cloning method: Unknown
  Sequencing primers: 5′ Golden Gate Assembly
Terms and licenses: Academic/Nonprofit Terms; Industry Terms: Not Available to Industry
How to cite: EC2_2_dCas9_VP64_sgRNA was a gift from Yvonne Nygård (Addgene plasmid # 163707 ; http://n2t.net/addgene:163707 ; RRID:Addgene_163707)
