[The description below was written by a language model from this plasmid's Addgene catalogue record and pLannotate feature annotations shown in this document.]
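Description:
EC2_2_dCas9_VP64_sgRNA is a 9.5 kb yeast expression plasmid assembled by Golden Gate cloning from the MoClo-YTK toolkit, designed for CRISPR activation (CRISPRa) in Saccharomyces cerevisiae. It is a shuttle vector. In E. coli it replicates from a ColE1/pUC-type origin and is selected with kanamycin through an aph(3')-Ia KanR gene. In yeast a CEN6/ARS element maintains it as a low-copy, centromeric episome, and a kanMX cassette ending in the Ashbya gossypii TEF terminator provides G418 selection. A dominant drug marker of this kind is useful in prototrophic industrial strains that lack auxotrophic markers, consistent with the toolkit's development for the industrial strain KE6-12.

The main payload is nuclease-deficient Streptococcus pyogenes Cas9 carrying the D10A and H840A mutations, driven by the constitutive S. cerevisiae TEF1 promoter. An SV40 nuclear localization signal is annotated immediately upstream of the Cas9 coding region. The record describes a VP64 module, a tetramer of the minimal herpes simplex virus VP16 activation domain, supplied together with an SV40 NLS. The automated annotation detects only a short VP16-repeat fragment downstream of Cas9, consistent with a C-terminal fusion. The terminator for this transcription unit is not annotated.

Downstream lies the sgRNA cassette, in which a tRNA element precedes the S. pyogenes guide RNA scaffold. Such an arrangement typically supports Pol III transcription and processing of the guide, although the record does not state the promoter or any targeting spacer. With a guide directed to a promoter region, the dCas9-VP64 fusion binds without cutting and recruits the transcription machinery to upregulate the target gene. A short MRL1 fragment match near the start of the sequence is probably an incidental hit to flanking yeast sequence.
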