Features (pLannotate 1.2.2; 12 found; start..end, strand, type, name):
     29..166     +  CDS            MRL1 (fragment): MRL1_YEAST - Experimental evidence at protein level: Swiss-Prot protein existence level 1. Sorting receptor involved in the transport of vacuolar enzymes from the Golgi complex to the vacuole. Involved in the delivery and maturation of PEP4 (vacuolar proteinase A) and PRB1 (vacuolar proteinase B). From Saccharomyces cerevisiae (strain ATCC 204508 / S288c) (Baker's yeast).
    328..735     +  promoter       TEF1 promoter: S. cerevisiae TEF1; promoter for EF-1α
    758..778     +  CDS            SV40 NLS: nuclear localization signal of SV40 (simian virus 40) large T antigen
    785..4885    +  CDS            cas9: CAS9_STRP1 - Also known as csn1 From Streptococcus pyogenes serotype M1.
   5033..5049    +  CDS            VP96 (fragment): 6 tandem repeats of the minimal activation domain of herpes simplex virus VP16 (Cheng et al., 2013)
   5456..5546    +  ncRNA          tRNA: Accession: RF00005 - tRNA
   5648..5723    +  misc_RNA       gRNA scaffold: guide RNA scaffold for the Streptococcus pyogenes CRISPR/Cas9 system
   5890..7245    +  gene           kanMX: yeast selectable marker conferring kanamycin resistance (Wach et al., 1994)
   7048..7245    +  terminator     TEF terminator: Ashbya gossypii TEF terminator
   7250..7753    +  misc_feature   CEN/ARS: S. cerevisiae CEN6 centromere fused to an autonomously replicating sequence
   7797..8612    -  CDS            KanR: aminoglycoside phosphotransferase; aph(3')-Ia; confers resistance to kanamycin in bacteria or G418 (Geneticin®) in eukaryotes
   8837..9425    +  rep_origin     ori: high-copy-number ColE1/pMB1/pBR322/pUC origin of replication
>Addgene plasmid #163707 | EC2_2_dCas9_VP64_sgRNA | addgene full sequence | sequence record 346734 | Addgene NGS Result
CCCTGAATTCGCATCTAGACTGAACTGGCCGATAATTGCAGACGAACGCCTTGCCAACAGGGAGTTCTTC
AGAGACATGGAGGCTCAAAACGAAATTATTGACAGCCTAGACATCAATAGTCATACAACAGAAAGCGACC
ACCCAACTTTGGCTGATAATAGCGTATAAACAATGCATACTTTGTACGTTCAAAATACAATGCAGTAGAT
ATATTTATGCATATTACATATAATACATATCACATAGGAAGCAACAGGCGCGTTGGACTTTTAATTTTCG
AGGACCGCGAATCCTTACATCACACCCAATCCCCCACAAGTGATCCCCCACACACCATAGCTTCAAAATG
TTTCTACTCCTTTTTTACTCTTCCAGATTTTCTCGGACTCCGCGCATCGCCGTACCACTTCAAAACACCC
AAGCACAGCATACTAAATTTCCCCTCTTTCTTCCTCTAGGGTGTCGTTAATTACCCGTACTAAAGGTTTG
GAAAAGAAAAAAGACACCGCCTCGTTTCTTTTTCTTCGTCGAAAAAGGCAATAAAAATTTTTATCACGTT
TCTTTTTCTTGAAAATTTTTTTTTTTGATTTTTTTCTCTTTCGATGACCTCCCATTGATATTTAAGTTAA
TAAACGGTCATCAATTTCTCAAGTTTCAGTTTCATTTTTCTTGTTCTATTACAACTTTTTTTACTTCTTG
CTCATTAGAAAGAAAGCATAGCAATCTAATCTAAGTTTTAATTACAAAAGATCTATGCCAAAGAAGAAGA
GAAAGGTAGGCAGCGACAAGAAGTATTCTATCGGACTGGCCATCGGGACTAATAGCGTCGGGTGGGCCGT
GATCACTGACGAGTACAAGGTGCCCTCTAAGAAGTTCAAGGTGCTCGGGAACACCGACCGGCATTCCATC
AAGAAAAATCTGATCGGAGCTCTCCTCTTTGATTCAGGGGAAACCGCTGAAGCAACCCGCCTCAAGCGGA
CTGCTAGACGGCGGTACACCAGGAGGAAGAACCGGATTTGTTACCTTCAAGAGATATTCTCCAACGAAAT
GGCAAAGGTCGACGACAGCTTCTTCCATAGGCTGGAAGAATCATTCCTCGTGGAAGAGGATAAGAAGCAT
GAACGGCATCCCATCTTCGGTAATATCGTCGACGAGGTGGCCTATCACGAGAAATACCCAACCATCTACC
ATCTTCGCAAAAAGCTGGTGGACTCAACCGACAAGGCAGACCTCCGGCTTATCTACCTGGCCCTGGCCCA
CATGATCAAGTTCAGAGGCCACTTCCTGATCGAGGGCGACCTCAATCCTGACAATAGCGATGTGGATAAA
CTGTTCATCCAGCTGGTGCAGACTTACAACCAGCTCTTTGAAGAGAACCCCATCAATGCAAGCGGAGTCG
ATGCCAAGGCCATTCTGTCAGCCCGGCTGTCAAAGAGCCGCAGACTTGAGAATCTTATCGCTCAGCTGCC
GGGTGAAAAGAAAAATGGACTGTTCGGGAACCTGATTGCTCTTTCACTTGGGCTGACTCCCAATTTCAAG
TCTAATTTCGACCTGGCAGAGGATGCCAAGCTGCAACTGTCCAAGGACACCTATGATGACGATCTCGACA
ACCTCCTGGCCCAGATCGGTGACCAATACGCCGACCTTTTCCTTGCTGCTAAGAATCTTTCTGACGCCAT
CCTGCTGTCTGACATTCTCCGCGTGAACACTGAAATCACCAAGGCCCCTCTTTCAGCTTCAATGATTAAG
CGGTATGATGAGCACCACCAGGACCTGACCCTGCTTAAGGCACTCGTCCGGCAGCAGCTTCCGGAGAAGT
ACAAGGAAATCTTCTTTGACCAGTCAAAGAATGGATACGCCGGCTACATCGACGGAGGTGCCTCCCAAGA
GGAATTTTATAAGTTTATCAAACCTATCCTTGAGAAGATGGACGGCACCGAAGAGCTCCTCGTGAAACTG
AATCGGGAGGATCTGCTGCGGAAGCAGCGCACTTTCGACAATGGGAGCATTCCCCACCAGATCCATCTTG
GGGAGCTTCACGCCATCCTTCGGCGCCAAGAGGACTTCTACCCCTTTCTTAAGGACAACAGGGAGAAGAT
TGAGAAAATTCTCACTTTCCGCATCCCCTACTACGTGGGACCCCTCGCCAGAGGAAATAGCCGGTTTGCT
TGGATGACCAGAAAGTCAGAAGAAACTATCACTCCCTGGAACTTCGAAGAGGTGGTGGACAAGGGAGCCA
GCGCTCAGTCATTCATCGAACGGATGACTAACTTCGATAAGAACCTCCCCAATGAGAAGGTCCTGCCGAA
ACATTCCCTGCTCTACGAGTACTTTACCGTGTACAACGAGCTGACCAAGGTGAAATATGTCACCGAAGGG
ATGAGGAAGCCCGCATTCCTGTCAGGCGAACAAAAGAAGGCAATTGTGGACCTTCTGTTCAAGACCAATA
GAAAGGTGACCGTGAAGCAGCTGAAGGAGGACTATTTCAAGAAAATTGAATGCTTCGACTCTGTGGAGAT
TAGCGGGGTCGAAGATCGGTTCAACGCAAGCCTGGGTACCTACCATGATCTGCTTAAGATCATCAAGGAC
AAGGATTTTCTGGACAATGAGGAGAAAGAGGACATCCTTGAGGACATTGTCCTGACTCTCACTCTGTTCG
AGGACCGGGAAATGATCGAGGAGAGGCTTAAGACCTACGCCCATCTGTTCGACGATAAAGTGATGAAGCA
ACTTAAACGGAGAAGATATACCGGATGGGGACGCCTTAGCCGCAAACTCATCAACGGAATCCGGGACAAA
CAGAGCGGAAAGACCATTCTTGATTTCCTTAAGAGCGACGGATTCGCTAATCGCAACTTCATGCAACTTA
TCCATGATGATTCCCTGACCTTTAAGGAGGACATCCAGAAGGCCCAAGTGTCTGGACAAGGTGACTCACT
GCACGAGCATATCGCAAATCTGGCTGGTTCACCCGCTATTAAGAAGGGTATTCTCCAGACCGTGAAAGTC
GTGGACGAGCTGGTCAAGGTGATGGGTCGCCATAAACCAGAGAACATTGTCATCGAGATGGCCAGGGAAA
ACCAGACTACCCAGAAGGGACAGAAGAACAGCAGGGAGCGGATGAAAAGAATTGAGGAAGGGATTAAGGA
GCTCGGGTCACAGATCCTTAAAGAGCACCCGGTGGAAAACACCCAGCTTCAGAATGAGAAGCTCTATCTG
TACTACCTTCAAAATGGACGCGATATGTATGTGGACCAAGAGCTTGATATCAACAGGCTCTCAGACTACG
ACGTGGACGCCATCGTCCCTCAGAGCTTCCTCAAAGACGACTCAATTGACAATAAGGTGCTGACTCGCTC
AGACAAGAACCGGGGAAAGTCAGATAACGTGCCCTCAGAGGAAGTCGTGAAAAAGATGAAGAACTATTGG
CGCCAGCTTCTGAACGCAAAGCTGATCACTCAGCGGAAGTTCGACAATCTCACTAAGGCTGAGAGGGGCG
GACTGAGCGAACTGGACAAAGCAGGATTCATTAAACGGCAACTTGTGGAGACTCGGCAGATTACTAAACA
TGTAGCCCAAATCCTTGACTCACGCATGAATACCAAGTACGACGAAAACGACAAACTTATCCGCGAGGTG
AAGGTGATTACCCTGAAGTCCAAGCTGGTCAGCGATTTCAGAAAGGACTTTCAATTCTACAAAGTGCGGG
AGATCAATAACTATCATCATGCTCATGACGCATATCTGAATGCCGTGGTGGGAACCGCCCTGATCAAGAA
GTACCCAAAGCTGGAAAGCGAGTTCGTGTACGGAGACTACAAGGTCTACGACGTGCGCAAGATGATTGCC
AAATCTGAGCAGGAGATCGGAAAGGCCACCGCAAAGTACTTCTTCTACAGCAACATCATGAATTTCTTCA
AGACCGAAATCACCCTTGCAAACGGTGAGATCCGGAAGAGGCCGCTCATCGAGACTAATGGGGAGACTGG
CGAAATCGTGTGGGACAAGGGCAGAGATTTCGCTACCGTGCGCAAAGTGCTTTCTATGCCTCAAGTGAAC
ATCGTGAAGAAAACCGAGGTGCAAACCGGAGGCTTTTCTAAGGAATCAATCCTCCCCAAGCGCAACTCCG
ACAAGCTCATTGCAAGGAAGAAGGATTGGGACCCTAAGAAGTACGGCGGATTCGATTCACCAACTGTGGC
TTATTCTGTCCTGGTCGTGGCTAAGGTGGAAAAAGGAAAGTCTAAGAAGCTCAAGAGCGTGAAGGAACTG
CTGGGTATCACCATTATGGAGCGCAGCTCCTTCGAGAAGAACCCAATTGACTTTCTCGAAGCCAAAGGTT
ACAAGGAAGTCAAGAAGGACCTTATCATCAAGCTCCCAAAGTATAGCCTGTTCGAACTGGAGAATGGGCG
GAAGCGGATGCTCGCCTCCGCTGGCGAACTTCAGAAGGGTAATGAGCTGGCTCTCCCCTCCAAGTACGTG
AATTTCCTCTACCTTGCAAGCCATTACGAGAAGCTGAAGGGGAGCCCCGAGGACAACGAGCAAAAGCAAC
TGTTTGTGGAGCAGCATAAGCATTATCTGGACGAGATCATTGAGCAGATTTCCGAGTTTTCTAAACGCGT
CATTCTCGCTGATGCCAACCTCGATAAAGTCCTTAGCGCATACAATAAGCACAGAGACAAACCAATTCGG
GAGCAGGCTGAGAATATCATCCACCTGTTCACCCTCACCAATCTTGGTGCCCCTGCCGCATTCAAGTACT
TCGACACCACCATCGACCGGAAACGCTATACCTCCACCAAAGAAGTGCTGGACGCCACCCTCATCCACCA
GAGCATCACCGGACTTTACGAAACTCGGATTGACCTCTCACAGCTCGGAGGGGATCCCAAGAAAAAGCGC
AAGGTAGGATCCGACGCATTGGACGATTTTGATCTGGATATGCTGGGAAGTGACGCCCTCGATGATTTTG
ACCTTGACATGCTTGGTTCGGATGCCCTTGATGACTTTGACCTCGACATGCTCGGCAGTGACGCCCTTGA
TGATTTCGACCTGGACATGCTGATTCCGAAAAAGAAACGCAAAGTTTAACTCGAGTGGCATAAAGCAATC
TTGATGAGGATAATGATTTTTTTTTGAATATACATAAATACTACCGTTTTTCTGCTAGATTTTGTGATGA
CGTAAATAAGTACATATTACTTTTTAAGCCAAGACAAGATTAAGCATTAACTTTACCCTTTTCTTTCTAA
GTTTCAATATTAGTTATCACTGTTTAAAAGTTATGGCGAGAACGTCGGCGGTTAAAATATATTACCCTGA
ACGGCTGCCAAACCAGATGTCAACACAGCTACAACGATGTGCTTCAGTATTACATTTTTTGCCTTCAACG
CCTTGATTGTTCTATTTTTGCTAATAATAAATCTATTTCATCGGACTAAAAGTCCATTAGTTGTAAGCGG
ATTTAGCTCAGTTGGGAGAGCGCCAGACTGAAGAAAAACTTCGGTCAAGTCATCTGGAGGTCCTGTGTTC
GATCCACAGAATTCGCAGATGGCCGGCATGGTCCCAGCCTCCTCGCTGGCGCCGGCTGGGCAACACCTTC
GGGTGGCGAATGGGACTCGCTATCGTCTTCTCACGAAGACTTACTCAGTTTTAGAGCTAGAAATAGCAAG
TTAAAATAAGGCTAGTCCGTTATCAACTTGAAAAAGTGGCACCGAGTCGGTGCTTTTTTTATTTTTTGTC
ACTATTGTTATGTAAAATGCCACCTCTGACAGTATGGAACGCAAACTTCTGTCTAGTGGATAGCTGAGCA
GTTACAGAGATGTTACGAACCACTAGTGCACTGCAGTACAGTTTAGCTTGCCTCGTCCCCGCCGGGTCAC
CCGGCCAGCGACATGGAGGCCCAGAATACCCTCCTTGACAGTCTTGACGTGCGCAGCTCAGGGGCATGAT
GTGACTGTCGCCCGTACATTTAGCCCATACATCCCCATGTATAATCATTTGCATCCATACATTTTGATGG
CCGCACGGCGCGAAGCAAAAATTACGGCTCCTCGCTCCAGACCTGCGAGCAGGGAAACGCTCCCCTCACA
GACGCGTTGAATTGTCCCCACGCCGCGCCCCTGTAGAGAAATATAAAAGGTTAGGATTTGCCACTGAGGT
TCTTCTTTCATATACTTCCTTTTAAAATCTTGCTAGGATACAGTTCTCACATCACATCCGAACATAAACA
AAAATGGGTAAGGAAAAGACTCACGTTTCGAGGCCGCGATTAAATTCCAACATGGATGCTGATTTATATG
GGTATAAATGGGCTCGCGATAATGTCGGGCAATCAGGTGCGACAATCTATCGATTGTATGGGAAGCCCGA
TGCGCCAGAGTTGTTTCTGAAACATGGCAAAGGTAGCGTTGCCAATGATGTTACAGATGAGATGGTCAGA
CTAAACTGGCTGACGGAATTTATGCCTCTTCCGACCATCAAGCATTTTATCCGTACTCCTGATGATGCAT
GGTTACTCACCACTGCGATCCCCGGCAAAACAGCATTCCAGGTATTAGAAGAATATCCTGATTCAGGTGA
AAATATTGTTGATGCGCTGGCAGTGTTCCTGCGCCGGTTGCATTCGATTCCTGTTTGTAATTGTCCTTTT
AACAGCGATCGCGTATTTCGTCTGGCTCAGGCGCAATCACGAATGAATAACGGTTTGGTTGATGCGAGTG
ATTTTGATGACGAGCGTAATGGCTGGCCTGTTGAACAAGTCTGGAAAGAAATGCATAAGCTTTTGCCATT
CTCACCGGATTCAGTCGTCACTCATGGTGATTTCTCACTTGATAACCTTATTTTTGACGAGGGGAAATTA
ATAGGTTGTATTGATGTTGGACGAGTCGGAATCGCAGACCGATACCAGGATCTTGCCATCCTATGGAACT
GCCTCGGTGAGTTTTCTCCTTCATTACAGAAACGGCTTTTTCAAAAATATGGTATTGATAATCCTGATAT
GAATAAATTGCAGTTTCATTTGATGCTCGATGAGTTTTTCTAAAGTAACTGACAATAAAAAGATTCTTGT
TTTCAAGAACTTGTCATTTGTATAGTTTTTTTATATTGTAGTTGTTCTATTTTAATCAAATGTTAGCGTG
ATTTATATTTTTTTTCGCCTCGACATCATCTGCCCAGATGCGAAGTTAAGTGCGCAGAAAGTAATATCAT
GCGTCAATCGTATGTGAATGCTGGTCGCTATACTGGAGTATCACGTGCTATAAAAATAATTATAATTTAA
ATTTTTTAATATAAATATATAAATTAAAAATAGAAAGTAAAAAAAGAAATTAAAGAAAAAATAGTTTTTG
TTTTCCGAAGATGTAAAAGACTCTAGGGGGATCGCCAACAAATACTACCTTTTATCTTGCTCTTCCTGCT
CTCAGGTATTAATGCCGAATTGTTTCATCTTGTCTGTGTAGAAAACCACACACGAAAATCCTGTGATTTT
ACATTTTACTTATCGTTAATCGAATGTATATCTATTTAATCTGCTTTTCTTGTCTAATAAATATATATGT
AAAGTACGCTTTTTGTTGAAATTTTTTAAACCTTTGTTTATTTTTTTTTCTTCATTCCGTAACTCTTCTA
CCTTCTTTATTTACTTTCTAAAATCCAAATACAAAACATAAAAATAAATAAACACAGAGTAAATTCCCAA
ATTATTCCATCATTAAAAGATACGAGGCGCGTGTAAGTTACAGGCAAGCGATCCGTCCCGAGCGGCCGCG
TGTTACAACCAATTAACCAATTCTGATTAGAAAAACTCATCGAGCATCAAATGAAACTGCAATTTATTCA
TATCAGGATTATCAATACCATATTTTTGAAAAAGCCGTTTCTGTAATGAAGGAGAAAACTCACCGAGGCA
GTTCCATAGGATGGCAAGATCCTGGTATCGGTCTGCGATTCCGACTCGTCCAACATCAATACAACCTATT
AATTTCCCCTCGTCAAAAATAAGGTTATCAAGTGAGAAATCACCATGAGTGACGACTGAATCCGGTGAGA
ATGGCAAAAGCTTATGCATTTCTTTCCAGACTTGTTCAACAGGCCAGCCATTACGCTCGTCATCAAAATC
ACTCGCATCAACCAAACCGTTATTCATTCGTGATTGCGCCTGAGCGAGGCGAAATACGCGATCGCTGTTA
AAAGGACAATTACAAACAGGAATCGAATGCAACCGGCGCAGGAACACTGCCAGCGCATCAACAATATTTT
CACCTGAATCAGGATATTCTTCTAATACCTGGAATGCTGTTTTCCCGGGGATCGCAGTGGTGAGTAACCA
TGCATCATCAGGAGTACGGATAAAATGCTTGATGGTCGGAAGAGGCATAAATTCCGTCAGCCAGTTTAGT
CTGACCATCTCATCTGTAACATCATTGGCAACGCTACCTTTGCCATGTTTCAGAAACAACTCTGGCGCAT
CGGGCTTCCCATACAATCGATAGATTGTCGCACCTGATTGCCCGACATTATCGCGAGCCCATTTATACCC
ATATAAATCAGCATCCATGTTGGAATTTAATCGCGGCCTGGAGCAAGACGTTTCCCGTTGAATATGGCTC
ATAACACCCCTTGTATTACTGTTTATGTAAGCAGACAGTTTTATTGTTCATGATGATATATTTTTATCTT
GTGCAATGTAACATCAGAGATTTTGAGACACAACGTGGCTTTGTTGAATAAATCGAACTTTTGCTGAGTT
GAAGGATCAGTCATGACCAAAATCCCTTAACGTGAGTTTTCGTTCCACTGAGCGTCAGACCCCGTAGAAA
AGATCAAAGGATCTTCTTGAGATCCTTTTTTTCTGCGCGTAATCTGCTGCTTGCAAACAAAAAAACCACC
GCTACCAGCGGTGGTTTGTTTGCCGGATCAAGAGCTACCAACTCTTTTTCCGAAGGTAACTGGCTTCAGC
AGAGCGCAGATACCAAATACTGTTCTTCTAGTGTAGCCGTAGTTAGGCCACCACTTCAAGAACTCTGTAG
CACCGCCTACATACCTCGCTCTGCTAATCCTGTTACCAGTGGCTGCTGCCAGTGGCGATAAGTCGTGTCT
TACCGGGTTGGACTCAAGACGATAGTTACCGGATAAGGCGCAGCGGTCGGGCTGAACGGGGGGTTCGTGC
ACACAGCCCAGCTTGGAGCGAACGACCTACACCGAACTGAGATACCTACAGCGTGAGCTATGAGAAAGCG
CCACGCTTCCCGAAGGGAGAAAGGCGGACAGGTATCCGGTAAGCGGCAGGGTCGGAACAGGAGAGCGCAC
GAGGGAGCTTCCAGGGGGAAACGCCTGGTATCTTTATAGTCCTGTCGGGTTTCGCCACCTCTGACTTGAG
CGTCGATTTTTGTGATGCTCGTCAGGGGGGCGGAGCCTATGGAAAAACGCCAGCAACGCGGCCTTTTTAC
GGTTCCTGGCCTTTTGCTGGCCTTTTGCTCACATGTTCTTTCCTGCGTTATCCCCTGATTCTGTGGATAA
CCGTGCGGCCGC
