>Addgene plasmid #163707 | EC2_2_dCas9_VP64_sgRNA | depositor partial sequence | sequence record 317405 | VP64+SV40 NLS sequence
GACGCATTGGACGATTTTGATCTGGATATGCTGGGAAGTGACGCCCTCGATGATTTTGACCTTGACATGC
TTGGTTCGGATGCCCTTGATGACTTTGACCTCGACATGCTCGGCAGTGACGCCCTTGATGATTTCGACCT
GGACATGCTGATTCCGAAAAAGAAACGCAAAGTT
