>Addgene plasmid #163707 | EC2_2_dCas9_VP64_sgRNA | depositor partial sequence | sequence record 317406 | dCas9 sequence
GACAAGAAGTATTCTATCGGACTGGCCATCGGGACTAATAGCGTCGGGTGGGCCGTGATCACTGACGAGT
ACAAGGTGCCCTCTAAGAAGTTCAAGGTGCTCGGGAACACCGACCGGCATTCCATCAAGAAAAATCTGAT
CGGAGCTCTCCTCTTTGATTCAGGGGAAACCGCTGAAGCAACCCGCCTCAAGCGGACTGCTAGACGGCGG
TACACCAGGAGGAAGAACCGGATTTGTTACCTTCAAGAGATATTCTCCAACGAAATGGCAAAGGTCGACG
ACAGCTTCTTCCATAGGCTGGAAGAATCATTCCTCGTGGAAGAGGATAAGAAGCATGAACGGCATCCCAT
CTTCGGTAATATCGTCGACGAGGTGGCCTATCACGAGAAATACCCAACCATCTACCATCTTCGCAAAAAG
CTGGTGGACTCAACCGACAAGGCAGACCTCCGGCTTATCTACCTGGCCCTGGCCCACATGATCAAGTTCA
GAGGCCACTTCCTGATCGAGGGCGACCTCAATCCTGACAATAGCGATGTGGATAAACTGTTCATCCAGCT
GGTGCAGACTTACAACCAGCTCTTTGAAGAGAACCCCATCAATGCAAGCGGAGTCGATGCCAAGGCCATT
CTGTCAGCCCGGCTGTCAAAGAGCCGCAGACTTGAGAATCTTATCGCTCAGCTGCCGGGTGAAAAGAAAA
ATGGACTGTTCGGGAACCTGATTGCTCTTTCACTTGGGCTGACTCCCAATTTCAAGTCTAATTTCGACCT
GGCAGAGGATGCCAAGCTGCAACTGTCCAAGGACACCTATGATGACGATCTCGACAACCTCCTGGCCCAG
ATCGGTGACCAATACGCCGACCTTTTCCTTGCTGCTAAGAATCTTTCTGACGCCATCCTGCTGTCTGACA
TTCTCCGCGTGAACACTGAAATCACCAAGGCCCCTCTTTCAGCTTCAATGATTAAGCGGTATGATGAGCA
CCACCAGGACCTGACCCTGCTTAAGGCACTCGTCCGGCAGCAGCTTCCGGAGAAGTACAAGGAAATCTTC
TTTGACCAGTCAAAGAATGGATACGCCGGCTACATCGACGGAGGTGCCTCCCAAGAGGAATTTTATAAGT
TTATCAAACCTATCCTTGAGAAGATGGACGGCACCGAAGAGCTCCTCGTGAAACTGAATCGGGAGGATCT
GCTGCGGAAGCAGCGCACTTTCGACAATGGGAGCATTCCCCACCAGATCCATCTTGGGGAGCTTCACGCC
ATCCTTCGGCGCCAAGAGGACTTCTACCCCTTTCTTAAGGACAACAGGGAGAAGATTGAGAAAATTCTCA
CTTTCCGCATCCCCTACTACGTGGGACCCCTCGCCAGAGGAAATAGCCGGTTTGCTTGGATGACCAGAAA
GTCAGAAGAAACTATCACTCCCTGGAACTTCGAAGAGGTGGTGGACAAGGGAGCCAGCGCTCAGTCATTC
ATCGAACGGATGACTAACTTCGATAAGAACCTCCCCAATGAGAAGGTCCTGCCGAAACATTCCCTGCTCT
ACGAGTACTTTACCGTGTACAACGAGCTGACCAAGGTGAAATATGTCACCGAAGGGATGAGGAAGCCCGC
ATTCCTGTCAGGCGAACAAAAGAAGGCAATTGTGGACCTTCTGTTCAAGACCAATAGAAAGGTGACCGTG
AAGCAGCTGAAGGAGGACTATTTCAAGAAAATTGAATGCTTCGACTCTGTGGAGATTAGCGGGGTCGAAG
ATCGGTTCAACGCAAGCCTGGGTACCTACCATGATCTGCTTAAGATCATCAAGGACAAGGATTTTCTGGA
CAATGAGGAGAAAGAGGACATCCTTGAGGACATTGTCCTGACTCTCACTCTGTTCGAGGACCGGGAAATG
ATCGAGGAGAGGCTTAAGACCTACGCCCATCTGTTCGACGATAAAGTGATGAAGCAACTTAAACGGAGAA
GATATACCGGATGGGGACGCCTTAGCCGCAAACTCATCAACGGAATCCGGGACAAACAGAGCGGAAAGAC
CATTCTTGATTTCCTTAAGAGCGACGGATTCGCTAATCGCAACTTCATGCAACTTATCCATGATGATTCC
CTGACCTTTAAGGAGGACATCCAGAAGGCCCAAGTGTCTGGACAAGGTGACTCACTGCACGAGCATATCG
CAAATCTGGCTGGTTCACCCGCTATTAAGAAGGGTATTCTCCAGACCGTGAAAGTCGTGGACGAGCTGGT
CAAGGTGATGGGTCGCCATAAACCAGAGAACATTGTCATCGAGATGGCCAGGGAAAACCAGACTACCCAG
AAGGGACAGAAGAACAGCAGGGAGCGGATGAAAAGAATTGAGGAAGGGATTAAGGAGCTCGGGTCACAGA
TCCTTAAAGAGCACCCGGTGGAAAACACCCAGCTTCAGAATGAGAAGCTCTATCTGTACTACCTTCAAAA
TGGACGCGATATGTATGTGGACCAAGAGCTTGATATCAACAGGCTCTCAGACTACGACGTGGACGCCATC
GTCCCTCAGAGCTTCCTCAAAGACGACTCAATTGACAATAAGGTGCTGACTCGCTCAGACAAGAACCGGG
GAAAGTCAGATAACGTGCCCTCAGAGGAAGTCGTGAAAAAGATGAAGAACTATTGGCGCCAGCTTCTGAA
CGCAAAGCTGATCACTCAGCGGAAGTTCGACAATCTCACTAAGGCTGAGAGGGGCGGACTGAGCGAACTG
GACAAAGCAGGATTCATTAAACGGCAACTTGTGGAGACTCGGCAGATTACTAAACATGTAGCCCAAATCC
TTGACTCACGCATGAATACCAAGTACGACGAAAACGACAAACTTATCCGCGAGGTGAAGGTGATTACCCT
GAAGTCCAAGCTGGTCAGCGATTTCAGAAAGGACTTTCAATTCTACAAAGTGCGGGAGATCAATAACTAT
CATCATGCTCATGACGCATATCTGAATGCCGTGGTGGGAACCGCCCTGATCAAGAAGTACCCAAAGCTGG
AAAGCGAGTTCGTGTACGGAGACTACAAGGTCTACGACGTGCGCAAGATGATTGCCAAATCTGAGCAGGA
GATCGGAAAGGCCACCGCAAAGTACTTCTTCTACAGCAACATCATGAATTTCTTCAAGACCGAAATCACC
CTTGCAAACGGTGAGATCCGGAAGAGGCCGCTCATCGAGACTAATGGGGAGACTGGCGAAATCGTGTGGG
ACAAGGGCAGAGATTTCGCTACCGTGCGCAAAGTGCTTTCTATGCCTCAAGTGAACATCGTGAAGAAAAC
CGAGGTGCAAACCGGAGGCTTTTCTAAGGAATCAATCCTCCCCAAGCGCAACTCCGACAAGCTCATTGCA
AGGAAGAAGGATTGGGACCCTAAGAAGTACGGCGGATTCGATTCACCAACTGTGGCTTATTCTGTCCTGG
TCGTGGCTAAGGTGGAAAAAGGAAAGTCTAAGAAGCTCAAGAGCGTGAAGGAACTGCTGGGTATCACCAT
TATGGAGCGCAGCTCCTTCGAGAAGAACCCAATTGACTTTCTCGAAGCCAAAGGTTACAAGGAAGTCAAG
AAGGACCTTATCATCAAGCTCCCAAAGTATAGCCTGTTCGAACTGGAGAATGGGCGGAAGCGGATGCTCG
CCTCCGCTGGCGAACTTCAGAAGGGTAATGAGCTGGCTCTCCCCTCCAAGTACGTGAATTTCCTCTACCT
TGCAAGCCATTACGAGAAGCTGAAGGGGAGCCCCGAGGACAACGAGCAAAAGCAACTGTTTGTGGAGCAG
CATAAGCATTATCTGGACGAGATCATTGAGCAGATTTCCGAGTTTTCTAAACGCGTCATTCTCGCTGATG
CCAACCTCGATAAAGTCCTTAGCGCATACAATAAGCACAGAGACAAACCAATTCGGGAGCAGGCTGAGAA
TATCATCCACCTGTTCACCCTCACCAATCTTGGTGCCCCTGCCGCATTCAAGTACTTCGACACCACCATC
GACCGGAAACGCTATACCTCCACCAAAGAAGTGCTGGACGCCACCCTCATCCACCAGAGCATCACCGGAC
TTTACGAAACTCGGATTGACCTCTCACAGCTCGGAGGGGAT
